>Addgene plasmid #112083 | pJPN0018 | depositor full sequence | sequence record 210913 | Full Sequence
GTGGCTCTTCAGTGGACGAAAGGGCCTCGTGATACGCCTATTTTTATAGGTTAATGTCATGATAATAATG
GTTTCTTAGACGTCAGGTGGCACTTTTCGGGGAAATGTGCGCGGAACCCCTATTTGTTTATTTTTCTAAA
TACATTCAAATATGTATCCGCTCATGAGACAATAACCCTGATAAATGCTTCAATAATATTGAAAAAGGAA
GAGTATGCGCTCACGCAACTGGTCCAGAACCTTGACCGAACGCAGCGGTGGTAACGGCGCAGTGGCGGTT
TTCATGGCTTGTTATGACTGTTTTTTTGGGGTACAGTCTATGCCTCGGGCATCCAAGCAGCAAGCGCGTT
ACGCCGTGGGTCGATGTTTGATGTTATGGAGCAGCAACGATGTTACGCAGCAGGGCAGTCGCCCTAAAAC
AAAGTTAAACATCATGAGGGAAGCGGTGATCGCCGAAGTATCGACTCAACTATCAGAGGTAGTTGGCGTC
ATCGAGCGCCATCTCGAACCGACGTTGCTGGCCGTACATTTGTACGGCTCCGCAGTGGATGGCGGCCTGA
AGCCACACAGCGATATTGATTTGCTGGTTACGGTGACCGTAAGGCTTGATGAAACAACGCGGCGAGCTTT
GATCAACGACCTTTTGGAAACTTCGGCTTCCCCTGGAGAGAGCGAGATTCTCCGCGCTGTAGAAGTCACC
ATTGTTGTGCACGACGACATCATTCCGTGGCGTTATCCAGCTAAGCGCGAACTGCAATTTGGAGAATGGC
AGCGCAATGACATTCTTGCAGGTATCTTCGAGCCAGCCACGATCGACATTGATCTGGCTATCTTGCTGAC
AAAAGCAAGAGAACATAGCGTTGCCTTGGTAGGTCCAGCGGCGGAGGAACTCTTTGATCCGGTTCCTGAA
CAGGATCTATTTGAGGCGCTAAATGAAACCTTAACGCTATGGAACTCGCCGCCCGACTGGGCTGGCGATG
AGCGAAATGTAGTGCTTACGTTGTCCCGCATTTGGTACAGCGCAGTAACCGGCAAAATCGCGCCGAAGGA
TGTCGCTGCCGACTGGGCAATGGAGCGCCTGCCGGCCCAGTATCAGCCCGTCATACTTGAAGCTAGACAG
GCTTATCTTGGACAAGAAGAAGATCGCTTGGCCTCGCGCGCAGATCAGTTGGAAGAATTTGTCCATTACG
TAAAAGGCGAGATCACCAAGGTAGTCGGCAAATAACTGTCAGACCAAGTTTACTCATATATACTTTAGAT
TGATTTAAAACTTCATTTTTAATTTAAAAGGATCTAGGTGAAGATCCTTTTTGATAATCTCATGACCAAA
ATCCCTTAACGTGAGTTTTCGTTCCACTGAGCGTCAGACCCCGTAGAAAAGATCAAAGGATCTTCTTGAG
ATCCTTTTTTTCTGCGCGTAATCTGCTGCTTGCAAACAAAAAAACCACCGCTACCAGCGGTGGTTTGTTT
GCCGGATCAAGAGCTACCAACTCTTTTTCCGAAGGTAACTGGCTTCAGCAGAGCGCAGATACCAAATACT
GTCCTTCTAGTGTAGCCGTAGTTAGGCCACCACTTCAAGAACTCTGTAGCACCGCCTACATACCTCGCTC
TGCTAATCCTGTTACCAGTGGCTGCTGCCAGTGGCGATAAGTCGTGTCTTACCGGGTTGGACTCAAGACG
ATAGTTACCGGATAAGGCGCAGCGGTCGGGCTGAACGGGGGGTTCGTGCACACAGCCCAGCTTGGAGCGA
ACGACCTACACCGAACTGAGATACCTACAGCGTGAGCTATGAGAAAGCGCCACGCTTCCCGAAGGGAGAA
AGGCGGACAGGTATCCGGTAAGCGGCAGGGTCGGAACAGGAGAGCGCACGAGGGAGCTTCCAGGGGGAAA
CGCCTGGTATCTTTATAGTCCTGTCGGGTTTCGCCACCTCTGACTTGAGCGTCGATTTTTGTGATGCTCG
TCAGGGGGGCGGAGCCTATGGAAAAACGCCAGCAACGCGGCCTTTTTACGGTTCCTGGCCTTTTGCTGGC
CTTTTGCTCACATGTTCTTTCCTGCGTTATCCCCTGATTCTGTGGATAACCGTATTACCGCCTTTGAGTG
AGCTGATACCGCTCGCCGCAGCCGAACGACCGAGCGCAGCGAGTCAGTGAGCGAGGAAGCGGAAGAGCGC
CCAATACGCAAACCGCCTCTCCCCGCGCGTTGGCCGATTCATTAATCACTCTGTGGTCTCATTCGATGGT
GAGCAAGGGCGAGGAGCTGTTCACCGGGGTGGTGCCCATCCTGGTCGAGCTGGACGGCGACGTAAACGGC
CACAAGTTCAGCGTGTCCGGCGAGGGCGAGGGCGATGCCACCTACGGCAAGCTGACCCTGAAGTTCATCT
GCACCACCGGCAAGCTGCCCGTGCCCTGGCCCACCCTCGTGACCACCCTGACCTGGGGCGTGCAGTGCTT
CAGCCGCTACCCCGACCACATGAAGCAGCACGACTTCTTCAAGTCCGCCATGCCCGAAGGCTACGTCCAG
GAGCGCACCATCTTCTTCAAGGACGACGGCAACTACAAGACCCGCGCCGAGGTGAAGTTCGAGGGCGACA
CCCTGGTGAACCGCATCGAGCTGAAGGGCATCGACTTCAAGGAGGACGGCAACATCCTGGGGCACAAGCT
GGAGTACAACTACATCAGCCACAACGTCTATATCACCGCCGACAAGCAGAAGAACGGCATCAAGGCCAAC
TTCAAGATCCGCCACAACATCGAGGACGGCAGCGTGCAGCTCGCCGACCACTAGGCTTTGAGACCACGAA
Features (pLannotate 1.2.2; 7 found; start..end, strand, type, name):
    110..214     +  promoter       AmpR promoter: bla
    205..285     -  CDS            int (fragment): INT2_ECOLX - Protein inferred from homology: Swiss-Prot protein existence level 3. Putative integrase believed to be involved in the insertion of antibiotic resistance genes into plasmids and transposons. From Escherichia coli.
    371..427     +  CDS            GmR (fragment): gentamycin acetyltransferase; aacC1; confers resistance to gentamycin
    434..1222    +  CDS            aadA: S3AD_ECOLX - Experimental evidence at protein level: Swiss-Prot protein existence level 1. Mediates bacterial resistance to the antibiotics streptomycin and spectinomycin. From Escherichia coli.
   1396..1984    +  rep_origin     ori: high-copy-number ColE1/pMB1/pBR322/pUC origin of replication
   2167..2216    +  CDS            lacI (fragment): lac repressor; lacI; The lac repressor binds to the lac operator to inhibit transcription in E. coli. This inhibition can be relieved by adding lactose or isopropyl-β-D-thiogalactopyranoside (IPTG).
   2242..2781    +  CDS            Enhanced Cyan-Emitting GFP (fragment): Enhanced Cyan-Emitting GFP is a basic (constitutively fluorescent) cyan fluorescent protein published in 2002, derived from Aequorea victoria.
