>Addgene plasmid #112083 | pJPN0018 | addgene full sequence | sequence record 218022 | Addgene NGS Result
ATGGTGAGCAAGGGCGAGGAGCTGTTCACCGGGGTGGTGCCCATCCTGGTCGAGCTGGACGGCGACGTAA
ACGGCCACAAGTTCAGCGTGTCCGGCGAGGGCGAGGGCGATGCCACCTACGGCAAGCTGACCCTGAAGTT
CATCTGCACCACCGGCAAGCTGCCCGTGCCCTGGCCCACCCTCGTGACCACCCTGACCTGGGGCGTGCAG
TGCTTCAGCCGCTACCCCGACCACATGAAGCAGCACGACTTCTTCAAGTCCGCCATGCCCGAAGGCTACG
TCCAGGAGCGCACCATCTTCTTCAAGGACGACGGCAACTACAAGACCCGCGCCGAGGTGAAGTTCGAGGG
CGACACCCTGGTGAACCGCATCGAGCTGAAGGGCATCGACTTCAAGGAGGACGGCAACATCCTGGGGCAC
AAGCTGGAGTACAACTACATCAGCCACAACGTCTATATCACCGCCGACAAGCAGAAGAACGGCATCAAGG
CCAACTTCAAGATCCGCCACAACATCGAGGACGGCAGCGTGCAGCTCGCCGACCACTAGGCTTTGAGACC
ACGAAGTGGCTCTTCAGTGGACGAAAGGGCCTCGTGATACGCCTATTTTTATAGGTTAATGTCATGATAA
TAATGGTTTCTTAGACGTCAGGTGGCACTTTTCGGGGAAATGTGCGCGGAACCCCTATTTGTTTATTTTT
CTAAATACATTCAAATATGTATCCGCTCATGAGACAATAACCCTGATAAATGCTTCAATAATATTGAAAA
AGGAAGAGTATGCGCTCACGCAACTGGTCCAGAACCTTGACCGAACGCAGCGGTGGTAACGGCGCAGTGG
CGGTTTTCATGGCTTGTTATGACTGTTTTTTTTTGGGGTACAGTCTATGCCTCGGGCATCCAAGCAGCAA
GCGCGTTACGCCGTGGGTCGATGTTTGATGTTATGGAGCAGCAACGATGTTACGCAGCAGGGCAGTCGCC
CTAAAACAAAGTTAAACATCATGAGGGAAGCGGTGATCGCCGAAGTATCGACTCAACTATCAGAGGTAGT
TGGCGTCATCGAGCGCCATCTCGAACCGACGTTGCTGGCCGTACATTTGTACGGCTCCGCAGTGGATGGC
GGCCTGAAGCCACACAGCGATATTGATTTGCTGGTTACGGTGACCGTAAGGCTTGATGAAACAACGCGGC
GAGCTTTGATCAACGACCTTTTGGAAACTTCGGCTTCCCCTGGAGAGAGCGAGATTCTCCGCGCTGTAGA
AGTCACCATTGTTGTGCACGACGACATCATTCCGTGGCGTTATCCAGCTAAGCGCGAACTGCAATTTGGA
GAATGGCAGCGCAATGACATTCTTGCAGGTATCTTCGAGCCAGCCACGATCGACATTGATCTGGCTATCT
TGCTGACAAAAGCAAGAGAACATAGCGTTGCCTTGGTAGGTCCAGCGGCGGAGGAACTCTTTGATCCGGT
TCCTGAACAGGATCTATTTGAGGCGCTAAATGAAACCTTAACGCTATGGAACTCGCCGCCCGACTGGGCT
GGCGATGAGCGAAATGTAGTGCTTACGTTGTCCCGCATTTGGTACAGCGCAGTAACCGGCAAAATCGCGC
CGAAGGATGTCGCTGCCGACTGGGCAATGGAGCGCCTGCCGGCCCAGTATCAGCCCGTCATACTTGAAGC
TAGACAGGCTTATCTTGGACAAGAAGAAGATCGCTTGGCCTCGCGCGCAGATCAGTTGGAAGAATTTGTC
CATTACGTAAAAGGCGAGATCACCAAGGTAGTCGGCAAATAACTGTCAGACCAAGTTTACTCATATATAC
TTTAGATTGATTTAAAACTTCATTTTTAATTTAAAAGGATCTAGGTGAAGATCCTTTTTGATAATCTCAT
GACCAAAATCCCTTAACGTGAGTTTTCGTTCCACTGAGCGTCAGACCCCGTAGAAAAGATCAAAGGATCT
TCTTGAGATCCTTTTTTTCTGCGCGTAATCTGCTGCTTGCAAACAAAAAAACCACCGCTACCAGCGGTGG
TTTGTTTGCCGGATCAAGAGCTACCAACTCTTTTTCCGAAGGTAACTGGCTTCAGCAGAGCGCAGATACC
AAATACTGTTCTTCTAGTGTAGCCGTAGTTAGGCCACCACTTCAAGAACTCTGTAGCACCGCCTACATAC
CTCGCTCTGCTAATCCTGTTACCAGTGGCTGCTGCCAGTGGCGATAAGTCGTGTCTTACCGGGTTGGACT
CAAGACGATAGTTACCGGATAAGGCGCAGCGGTCGGGCTGAACGGGGGGTTCGTGCACACAGCCCAGCTT
GGAGCGAACGACCTACACCGAACTGAGATACCTACAGCGTGAGCTATGAGAAAGCGCCACGCTTCCCGAA
GGGAGAAAGGCGGACAGGTATCCGGTAAGCGGCAGGGTCGGAACAGGAGAGCGCACGAGGGAGCTTCCAG
GGGGAAACGCCTGGTATCTTTATAGTCCTGTCGGGTTTCGCCACCTCTGACTTGAGCGTCGATTTTTGTG
ATGCTCGTCAGGGGGGCGGAGCCTATGGAAAAACGCCAGCAACGCGGCCTTTTTACGGTTCCTGGCCTTT
TGCTGGCCTTTTGCTCACATGTTCTTTCCTGCGTTATCCCCTGATTCTGTGGATAACCGTATTACCGCCT
TTGAGTGAGCTGATACCGCTCGCCGCAGCCGAACGACCGAGCGCAGCGAGTCAGTGAGCGAGGAAGCGGA
AGAGCGCCCAATACGCAAACCGCCTCTCCCCGCGCGTTGGCCGATTCATTAATCACTCTGTGGTCTCATT
CG
Features (pLannotate 1.2.2; 7 found; start..end, strand, type, name):
      7..546     +  CDS            Enhanced Cyan-Emitting GFP (fragment): Enhanced Cyan-Emitting GFP is a basic (constitutively fluorescent) cyan fluorescent protein published in 2002, derived from Aequorea victoria.
    675..779     +  promoter       AmpR promoter: bla
    770..850     -  CDS            int (fragment): INT2_ECOLX - Protein inferred from homology: Swiss-Prot protein existence level 3. Putative integrase believed to be involved in the insertion of antibiotic resistance genes into plasmids and transposons. From Escherichia coli.
    938..994     +  CDS            GmR (fragment): gentamycin acetyltransferase; aacC1; confers resistance to gentamycin
   1001..1789    +  CDS            aadA: S3AD_ECOLX - Experimental evidence at protein level: Swiss-Prot protein existence level 1. Mediates bacterial resistance to the antibiotics streptomycin and spectinomycin. From Escherichia coli.
   1963..2551    +  rep_origin     ori: high-copy-number ColE1/pMB1/pBR322/pUC origin of replication
   2734..2783    +  CDS            lacI (fragment): lac repressor; lacI; The lac repressor binds to the lac operator to inhibit transcription in E. coli. This inhibition can be relieved by adding lactose or isopropyl-β-D-thiogalactopyranoside (IPTG).
