[The description below was written by a language model from this plasmid's Addgene catalogue record and pLannotate feature annotations shown in this document.]
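Description:
pJPN0018 is a small (about 2.8 kb) Golden Gate/MoClo-style level 0 part plasmid built on the pAGM1301 backbone and catalogued as a plant expression vector, although it is a storage module for a single part, not a complete expression unit. It is maintained in E. coli through a high-copy ColE1/pUC-type origin and selected with spectinomycin, conferred by the aadA aminoglycoside adenylyltransferase gene. The short int, GmR and lacI fragments flagged by annotation, together with the bla-type promoter upstream of aadA, appear to be backbone remnants of the resistance cassette and cloning site, not functional genes.

The payload is an eCFP coding sequence, a cyan-emitting variant of Aequorea victoria GFP, recorded as a 553 bp insert and annotated only as a roughly 540 nt fragment. That is shorter than a typical full-length GFP-family open reading frame, and the record does not explain the difference. The stated purpose, "eCFP module CT", indicates that it is formatted as a C-terminal tag module, intended to be fused in frame downstream of a coding sequence of interest. Internal BsaI and BpiI (BbsI) recognition sites were removed by site-directed mutagenesis so the part is compatible with Type IIS assembly. It was inserted through BpiI sites that were destroyed in cloning. No promoter, terminator or plant selection marker is annotated, so these must come from other modules when the part is assembled into a transcription unit.

The depositor's sequence and the repository's sequencing result differ by two nucleotides in length and in their start coordinates, but they show the same seven features in the same order.
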