Addgene plasmid #112083: pJPN0018
Purpose: eCFP module CT
Depositing lab: Christian Chevalier. Depositing organization: INRAE Centre de Recherche de Bordeaux.
Backbone
  Vector backbone: pAGM1301
  Vector type: Plant Expression
Growth in bacteria
  Bacterial resistance: Spectinomycin, 50 μg/mL
  Growth temperature: 37°C
  Growth strain: DH5alpha
  Copy number: High Copy
Gene/Insert
  Gene/Insert name: eCFP
  Insert size (bp): 553
  Mutation: BsaI and BpiI restriction sites have been removed from the sequence
  Cloning method: Restriction Enzyme; 5′ cloning site BpiI (destroyed during cloning); 3′ cloning site BpiI (destroyed during cloning)
  Sequencing primers: 5′ CGTTATCCCCTGATTCTGTGGATAAC; 3′ GTCTCATGAGCGGATACATATTTGAATG
Terms and licenses: Academic/Nonprofit Terms; Industry Terms: Not Available to Industry
Depositor comments: BsaI and BbsI sites have been removed from the sequence by site-directed mutagenesis.
How to cite: pJPN0018 was a gift from Christian Chevalier (Addgene plasmid # 112083 ; http://n2t.net/addgene:112083 ; RRID:Addgene_112083)
